>Addgene plasmid #56155 | mCardinal-CENPB-N-22 | depositor partial sequence | sequence record 87054 | insert sequence
GTCAGATCCGCTAGCCACCATGGGCCCCAAGCGGCGGCAGCTGACGTTCCGGGAGAAGTCGCGGATCATC
CAGGAGGTGGAGGAGAACCCGGACCTACGCAAGGGCGAGATCGCGCGGCGCTTCAACATCCCGCCGTCCA
CGCTGAGCACGATCCTGAAGAACAAGCGCGCCATCCTGGCGTCGGAGCGCAAGTACGGGGTGGCCTCCAC
CTGCCGCAAGACCAACAAGCTGTCTCCCTACGACAAGCTCGAGGGCTTGCTCATCGCCTGGTTCCAGCAG
ATCCGCGCCGCCGGCCTGCCGGTCAAGGGCATCATCCTCAAGGAGAAGGCGCTGCGCATAGCCGAGGAGC
TGGGCATGGACGACTTCACCGCCTCCAACGGCTGGCTGGACCGCTTCCGCCGGCGCCACGGCGTGGTGTC
CTGCAGCGGCGTGGCCCGCGCCCGCGCGCGAAACGCTGCCCCCCGCACCCCGGCGGCGCCTGCCAGTCCG
GCCGCGGTGCCCTCGGAGGGCAGTGGCGGGAGCACTCTCGAGCTCAAGCTTCGAATTCTGCAGTCGACGG
TACCGCGGGCCCGGGATCCACCGGTCGCCACC
[732 nt withheld, positions 593-1324]
TAAGCGGCCGCGACTCTAGATCATA
