>Addgene plasmid #56155 | mCardinal-CENPB-N-22 | addgene partial sequence | sequence record 124120 | mKate2-TurboRFP-R 5'-TGAAGTGGTGGTTGTTCACG-3'
CATGTTCTCCTTGATCAGCTCCTCGCCCTTGCTCACCATGGTGGCGACCGGTGGATCCCGGGCCCGCGGT
ACCGTCGACTGCAGAATTCGAAGCTTGAGCTCGAGAGTGCTCCCGCCACTGCCCTCCGAGGGCACCGCGG
CCGGACTGGCAGGCGCCGCCGGGGTGCGGGGGGCAGCGTTTCGCGCGCGGGCGCGGGCCACGCCGCTGCA
GGACACCACGCCGTGGCGCCGGCGGAAGCGGTCCAGCCAGCCGTTGGAGGCGGTGAAGTCGTCCATGCCC
AGCTCCTCGGCTATGCGCAGCGCCTTCTCCTTGAGGATGATGCCCTTGACCGGCAGGCCGGCGGCGCGGA
TCTGCTGGAACCAGGCGATGAGCAAGCCCTCGAGCTTGTCGTAGGGAGACAGCTTGTTGGTCTTGCGGCA
GGTGGAGGCCACCCCGTACTTGCGCTCCGACGCCAGGATGGCGCGCTTGTTCTTCAGGATCGTGCTCAGC
GTGGACGGCGGGATGTTGAAGCGCCGCGCGATCTCGCCCTTGCGTAGGTCCGGGTTCTCCTCCACCTCCT
GGATGATCCGCGACTTCTCCCGGAACGTCAGCTGCCGCCGCTTGGGGCCCATGGTGGCTAGCGGATCTGA
CGGTTCACTAAACCAGCTCTGCTTATATAGACCTCCCACCGTACACGCCTACCGCCCATTTGCGTCAATG
GGGCGGAGTTGTTACGACATTTTGGAAAGTCCCGTTGATTTTGGTGCCAAAACAAACTCCCATTGACGTC
AATGGGGTGGAGACTTGGAAATCCCCGTGA
