[The description below was written by a language model from this plasmid's Addgene catalogue record.]
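Description:
mCardinal-CENPB-N-22 is a mammalian expression plasmid built on the mCardinal-N1 backbone (about 4.75 kb without the insert), an N1-style fusion vector in which a gene of interest is cloned upstream of the fluorescent protein coding sequence. It is maintained in E. coli as a high-copy plasmid under kanamycin selection. It also carries a neomycin resistance marker, so transfected mammalian cells can be selected with G418 and stable lines can be derived. No feature table accompanies the record, so details such as the origin of replication and the exact linker are not documented. The "22" in the name may refer to a linker length, but the record does not say so. The listed 3′ sequencing primer suggests an SV40 polyadenylation signal downstream of the fusion.

The insert is a fragment of human CENPB (centromere protein B) encoding amino acids 1–169, which the record identifies as the DNA-binding domain. It is expressed from the CMV promoter, with mCardinal fused to its C terminus. The CENP-B DNA-binding domain recognises a motif in centromeric alpha-satellite DNA, so the fragment targets the fluorescent protein to centromeres within the nucleus without requiring the full-length protein. mCardinal is a far-red fluorescent protein with excitation at 604 nm and emission at 659 nm, as recorded.

The construct serves as a localization marker for nuclei and centromeres in live or fixed mammalian cells. It also shows how mCardinal performs as a fusion tag, and its far-red emission leaves shorter-wavelength channels free for multicolour imaging.
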