Addgene plasmid #56155: mCardinal-CENPB-N-22
Purpose: Localization: Nucleus/Centromeres, Excitation: 604, Emission: 659
Depositing lab: Michael Davidson. Depositing organization: Florida State University, Tallahassee. Publication: Non-invasive intravital imaging of cellular differentiation with a bright red-excitable fluorescent protein. Chu J, Haynes RD, Corbel SY, Li P, Gonzalez-Gonzalez E, Burg JS, Ataie NJ, Lam AJ, Cranfill PJ, Baird MA, Davidson MW, Ng HL, Garcia KC, Contag CH, Shen K, Blau HM, Lin MZ. Nat Methods. 2014 Mar 16. doi: 10.1038/nmeth.2888. PubMed 24633408.
Backbone
  Vector backbone: mCardinal-N1
  Backbone size w/o insert (bp): 4750
  Vector type: Mammalian Expression
  Selectable markers: Neomycin (select with G418)
Growth in bacteria
  Bacterial resistance: Kanamycin, 50 μg/mL
  Growth temperature: 37°C
  Growth strain: DH5alpha
  Copy number: High Copy
Gene/Insert
  Gene/Insert name: NM_001810.5 (alt name: NM_001810.5)
  Species: H. sapiens (human)
  Mutation: aa 1-169 of CENPB (DNA Binding Domain)
  Entrez Gene: CENPB
  Promoter: CMV
  Tag / fusion protein: mCardinal (C terminal on backbone)
  Cloning method: Unknown
  Sequencing primers: 5′ CMV-F; 3′ SV40pA-R
Terms and licenses: Academic/Nonprofit Terms; Industry Terms
Depositor comments: . Excitation = 604; Emission = 659
How to cite: mCardinal-CENPB-N-22 was a gift from Michael Davidson (Addgene plasmid # 56155 ; http://n2t.net/addgene:56155 ; RRID:Addgene_56155)
